Addgene plasmid #198996: pGL0_95 [ORI_BC_20]
Purpose: Level 0 part
Depositing lab: Charlie Gilbert & Nili Ostrov & Cultivarium Tools. Depositing organization: Cultivarium, Convergent Research. Publication: A scalable framework for high-throughput identification of functional origins of replication in non-model bacteria. Gilbert C, Brumwell SL, Crits-Christoph A, Kang SC, Martin-Moldes Z, Alsharif W, Esmurria A, Nguyen M-A, Lee HH, Ostrov N. bioRxiv 2023.05.19.541510 10.1101/2023.05.19.541510.
Backbone
  Vector backbone: pGLDV_17
  Vector type: Synthetic Biology
Growth in bacteria
  Bacterial resistance: Chloramphenicol, 25 μg/mL
  Growth temperature: 37°C
  Growth strain: E. coli Zymo 10B
  Copy number: High Copy
Gene/Insert
  Gene/Insert name: ORI_BC_20
  Species: Synthetic
  Cloning method: Unknown
Terms and licenses: Academic/Nonprofit Terms; Industry Terms: Not Available to Industry
How to cite: pGL0_95 [ORI_BC_20] was a gift from Charlie Gilbert & Nili Ostrov & Cultivarium Tools (Addgene plasmid # 198996 ; http://n2t.net/addgene:198996 ; RRID:Addgene_198996)
