[The description below was written by a language model from this plasmid's Addgene catalogue record and pLannotate feature annotations shown in this document.]
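Description:
pGL0_95 [ORI_BC_20] is a small (about 2.3 kb) synthetic-biology plasmid catalogued as a "Level 0 part", meaning a basic storage vector that holds a single standardized DNA element for later use in hierarchical modular assembly. It is built on the pGLDV_17 backbone and is maintained in E. coli. Replication relies on a high-copy ColE1/pMB1/pUC-type origin, and selection on chloramphenicol resistance, provided by a cat (chloramphenicol acetyltransferase) gene driven by its native cat promoter and followed by the phage lambda t0 transcription terminator.

The stored part is a synthetic insert named ORI_BC_20. The record gives no further description of it and the automated annotation assigns no feature to it. The name suggests a barcode element associated with origins of replication, which would fit the linked work on high-throughput identification of functional replication origins in non-model bacteria, but this reading is an inference rather than a stated fact. The only other annotated elements are short fragments of a lac operator and of lacZα. These are most likely remnants of a lacZα screening or dropout cassette in the parental backbone that was displaced when the part was inserted, although the cloning method is recorded as unknown. No expression promoter, tag or reporter is annotated for the insert, which is consistent with a plasmid that serves purely as a source of a non-coding part to be combined with other modules into higher-level constructs.
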