Features (pLannotate 1.2.2; 6 found; start..end, strand, type, name):
    379..394     -  protein_bind   lac operator (fragment): The lac repressor binds to the lac operator to inhibit transcription in E. coli. This inhibition can be relieved by adding lactose or isopropyl-β-D-thiogalactopyranoside (IPTG). lac repressor encoded by lacI
    545..1133    -  rep_origin     ori: high-copy-number ColE1/pMB1/pBR322/pUC origin of replication
   1266..1360    -  terminator     lambda t0 terminator: transcription terminator from phage lambda
   1384..2040    -  CDS            cat: CAT_ECOLX - Experimental evidence at protein level: Swiss-Prot protein existence level 1. This enzyme is an effector of chloramphenicol resistance in bacteria. From Escherichia coli. This protein is used as a marker in many commonly used cloning vectors, such as pACYC184.
   2041..2143    -  promoter       cat promoter: promoter of the E. coli cat gene encoding chloramphenicol acetyltransferase
   2218..2261    -  CDS            lacZα (fragment): LacZα fragment of β-galactosidase; lacZ fragment
>Addgene plasmid #198996 | pGL0_95 [ORI_BC_20] | addgene full sequence | sequence record 401223 | Addgene NGS Result
CCGGAATCTATTGGCCTATGTCACTGAAACTATCCAAACACCCCATGTCGATACTGAACGTATCGACGCA
TACCTCCTTCCTTGAAAACGCACAATCAAGGTCTCGGTCAGGGTCACGCGTAGGACGCGTCGAGTAGGGT
TCCGTTTGTTCAAAGGTCACGTTCCGCAGCCACACGCCGTGTGAAGCTGGGGAGTGAGACCAGTCCTTAC
CTGAAGAATAAGTGTCAGCCAGTGTAACCCGATGAGGAACCCAAAAGGCGAACCGGGCCAGACAACCCGG
CGGTATCGCACTCAAAGCCGAGGCTAGGTGGAGGCTCAGTGATGATAAGTCTGCGATGGTGGATGCATGT
GTCATGGTCATAGCTGTTTCCTGTGTGAAATTGTTATCCGCTCAGAGGGCACAATCCTATTCCGCGCTAT
CCGACAATCTCCAAGACATTAGGTGGAGTTCAGTTCGGCGTATGGCATATGTCGCTGGAAAGAACATGTG
AGCAAAAGGCCAGCAAAAGGCCAGGAACCGTAAAAAGGCCGCGTTGCTGGCGTTTTTCCATAGGCTCCGC
CCCCCTGACGAGCATCACAAAAATCGACGCTCAAGTCAGAGGTGGCGAAACCCGACAGGACTATAAAGAT
ACCAGGCGTTTCCCCCTGGAAGCTCCCTCGTGCGCTCTCCTGTTCCGACCCTGCCGCTTACCGGATACCT
GTCCGCCTTTCTCCCTTCGGGAAGCGTGGCGCTTTCTCATAGCTCACGCTGTAGGTATCTCAGTTCGGTG
TAGGTCGTTCGCTCCAAGCTGGGCTGTGTGCACGAACCCCCCGTTCAGCCCGACCGCTGCGCCTTATCCG
GTAACTATCGTCTTGAGTCCAACCCGGTAAGACACGACTTATCGCCACTGGCAGCAGCCACTGGTAACAG
GATTAGCAGAGCGAGGTATGTAGGCGGTGCTACAGAGTTCTTGAAGTGGTGGCCTAACTACGGCTACACT
AGAAGAACAGTATTTGGTATCTGCGCTCTGCTGAAGCCAGTTACCTTCGGAAAAAGAGTTGGTAGCTCTT
GATCCGGCAAACAAACCACCGCTGGTAGCGGTGGTTTTTTTGTTTGCAAGCAGCAGATTACGCGCAGAAA
AAAAGGATCTCAAGAAGATCCTTTGATCTTTTCTACGGGGTCTGACGCTCTATTCAACAAAGCCGCCGTC
CCGTCAAGTCAGCGTAAATGGGTAGGGGGCTTCAAATCGTCCCCCCATACGATATAAGTTGTTACTAGTG
CTTGGATTCTCACCAATAAAAAACGCCCGGCGGCAACCGAGCGTTCTGAACAAATCCAGATGGAGTTCTG
AGGTCATTACTGGATCTATCAACAGGAGTCCAAGCGAGCTCGATATCAAATTACGCCCCGCCCTGCCACT
CATCGCAGTACTGTTGTAATTCATTAAGCATTCTGCCGACATGGAAGCCATCACAAACGGCATGATGAAC
CTGAATCGCCAGCGGCATCAGCACCTTGTCGCCTTGCGTATAATATTTGCCCATGGTGAAAACGGGGGCG
AAGAAGTTGTCCATATTGGCCACGTTTAAATCAAAACTGGTGAAACTCACCCAGGGATTGGCTGAGACGA
AAAACATATTCTCAATAAACCCTTTAGGGAAATAGGCCAGGTTTTCACCGTAACACGCCACATCTTGCGA
ATATATGTGTAGAAACTGCCGGAAATCGTCGTGGTATTCACTCCAGAGCGATGAAAACGTTTCAGTTTGC
TCATGGAAAACGGTGTAACAAGGGTGAACACTATCCCATATCACCAGCTCACCGTCTTTCATTGCCATAC
GAAATTCCGGATGAGCATTCATCAGGCGGGCAAGAATGTGAATAAAGGCCGGATAAAACTTGTGCTTATT
TTTCTTTACGGTCTTTAAAAAGGCCGTAATATCCAGCTGAACGGTCTGGTTATAGGTACATTGAGCAACT
GACTGAAATGCCTCAAAATGTTCTTTACGATGCCATTGGGATATATCAACGGTGGTATATCCAGTGATTT
TTTTCTCCATTTTAGCTTCCTTAGCTCCTGAAAATCTCGATAACTCAAAAAATACGCCCGGTAGTGATCT
TATTTCATTATGGTGAAAGTTGGAACCTCTTACGTGCCGATCAACGTCTCATTGATACCTGAAACAAAAC
CCATCGTACGGCCAAGGAAGTCTCCAATAACTGTGATCCACCACAAGCGCCAGGGTTTTCCCAGTCACGA
CGTTGTAAAACGACGGCCAGTCATGCATAATCCGCACGCATCTGGAATAAGGAAGTGCCATTCCGCCTGA
CCT
